>Addgene plasmid #61740 | pTY-EF1a-mKdm2b (del CxxC domain)-Flag | depositor partial sequence | sequence record 100764 | Kdm2b
ATGGAGGCAGAGAAAGACTCTGGAAGAAGATTGCGTGCGATTGACCGCCAGAGATACGACGAGAACGAAG
ACTTGTCGGACGTGGAGGAAATTGTCAGCGTCCGTGGCTTCAGCCTGGAGGAGAAGCTACGTAGCCAGTT
ATACCAGGGGGACTTCGTGCATGCTATGGAAGGCAAAGATTTTAACTATGAGTACGTACAGAGAGAAGCT
CTCAGGGTCCCCCTGGTTTTTCGGGACAAGGATGGACTAGGGATCAAGATGCCAGACCCTGATTTCACAG
TCCGAGACGTCAAACTCCTGGTGGGGAGCCGCCGTTTGGTGGATGTCATGGACGTCAACACCCAGAAGGG
TACCGAGATGAGCATGTCCCAGTTTGTGCGCTACTACGAGACACCAGAGGCACAGCGGGATAAACTGTAC
AACGTCATCAGCCTCGAGTTCAGCCATACGAAGCTGGAGCATCTGGTCAAGCGTCCCACTGTGGTGGACC
TGGTCGACTG
