>Addgene plasmid #61740 | pTY-EF1a-mKdm2b (del CxxC domain)-Flag | depositor partial sequence | sequence record 100765 | EF1a promoter
CAATTCTCATGTTTGACAGCTTATCATCGATAAGCTTTGGAGCTAAGCCAGCAATGGTAGAGGGAAGATT
CTGCACGTCCCTTCCAGGCGGCCTCCCCGTCACCACCCCCCCCAACCCGCCCCGACCGGAGCTGAGAGTA
ATTCATACAAAAGGACTCGCCCCTGCCTTGGGGAATCCCAGGGACCGTCGTTAAACTCCCACTAACGTAG
AACCCAGAGATCGCTGCGTTCCCGCCCCCTCACCCGCCCGCTCTCGTCATCACTGAGGTGGAGAAGAGCA
TGCGTGAGGCTCCGGTGCCCGTCAGTGGGCAGAGCGCACATCGCCCACAGTCCCCGAGAAGTTGGGGGGA
GGGGTCGGCAATTGAACCGGTGCCTAGAGAAGGTGGCGCGGGGTAAACTGGGAAAGTGATGTCGTGTACT
GGCTCCGCCTTTTTCCCGAGGGTGGGGGAGAACCGTATATAAGTGCAGTAGTCGCCGTGAACGTTCTTTT
TCGCAACGGGTTTGCCGCCAGAACACAGGTAAGTGCCGTGTGTGGTTCCCGCGGGCCTGGCCTCTTTACG
GGTTATGGCCCTTGCGTGCCTTGAATTACTTCCACGCCCCTGGCTGCAGTACGTGATTCTTGATCCCGAG
CTTCGGGTTGGAAGTGGGTGGGAGAGTTCGAGGCCTTGCGCTTAAGGAGCCCCTTCGCCTCGTGCTTGAG
TTGAGGCCTGGCCTGGGCGCTGGGGCCGCCGCGTGCGAATCTGGTGGCACCTTCGCGCCTGTCTCGCTGC
TTTCGATAAGTCTCTAGCCATTTAAAATTTTTGATGACCTGCTGCGACGCTTTTTTTCTGGCAAGATAGT
CTTGTAAATGCGGGCCAAGATCTGCACACTGGTATTTCGGTTTTTGGGGCCGCGGGCGGCGACGGGGCCC
GTGCGTCCCAGCGCACATGTTCGGCGAGGCGGGGCCTGCGAGCGCGGCCACCGAGAATCGGACGGGGGTA
GTCTCAAGCTGGCCGGCCTGCTCTGGTGCCTGGCCTCGCGCCGCCGTGTATCGCCCCGCCCTGGGCGGCA
ACAGGCTGGCCCGGTCGGCACCAGTTGCGTGAGCGGAAAGATGGCCGCTTCCCGGCCCTGCTGCAGGGAG
CTCAAAATGGAGGACGCGGCGCTCGGGAGAGCGGGCGGGTGAGTCACCCACACAAAGGAAAAGGGCCTTT
CCGTCCTCAGCCGTCGCTTCATGTGACTCCACGGAGTACCGGGCGCCGTCCAGGCACCTCGATTAGTTCT
CGAGCTTTTGGAGTACGTCGTCTTTAGGTTGGGGGGAGGGGTTTTATGCGATGGAGTTTCCCCACACTGA
GTGGGTGGAGACTGAAGTTAGGCCAGCTTGGCACTTGATGTAATTCTCCTTGGAATTTGCCCTTTTTGAG
TTTGGATCTTGGTTCATTCTCAAGCCTCAGACAGTGGTTCAAAGTTTTTTTCTTCCATTTCAGGTGTCGT
GAAAAC
