>Addgene plasmid #61740 | pTY-EF1a-mKdm2b (del CxxC domain)-Flag | addgene partial sequence | sequence record 103443 | EF1a-F 5'-TCAAGCCTCAGACAGTGGTTC-3'
TTTCAGGTGTCGTGAAAACTCTAGCGTTTCCGCTCTAGAACTAGTCCACCATGGAGGCAGAGAAAGACTC
TGGAAGAAGATTGCGTGCGATTGACCGCCAGAGATACGACGAGAACGAAGACTTGTCGGACGTGGAGGAA
ATTGTCAGCGTCCGTGGCTTCAGCCTGGAGGAGAAGCTACGTAGCCAGTTATACCAGGGGGACTTCGTGC
ATGCTATGGAAGGCAAAGATTTTAACTATGAGTACGTACAGAGAGAAGCTCTCAGGGTCCCCCTGGTTTT
TCGGGACAAGGATGGACTAGGGATCAAGATGCCAGACCCTGATTTCACAGTCCGAGACGTCAAACTCCTG
GTGGGGAGCCGCCGTTTGGTGGATGTCATGGACGTCAACACCCAGAAGGGGACCGAGATGAGCATGTCCC
AGTTTGTGCGCTACTACGAGACACCAGAGGCACAGCGGGATAAACTGTACAACGTCATCAGCCTCGAGTT
CAGCCATACGAAGCTGGAGCATCTGGTCAAGCGTCCCACTGTGGTGGACCTGGTCGACTGGGTGGACAAC
ATGTGGCCTCAGCATCTAAAGGAAAAGCAGACAGAAGCCACCAATGCCCTTGCAGAGATGAAGTACCCCA
AAGTGAAAAAGTACTGTCTGATGAGCGTGAAGGGCTGTTTCACTGACTTCCACATTGACTTTGGAGGCAC
CTCCGTGTGGTACCATGTGTTCCGTGGTGGCAAGATCTTTTGGCTGATCCCTCCAACCCTGCACAACTTG
GCTTTGTACGAGGA
