>Addgene plasmid #61740 | pTY-EF1a-mKdm2b (del CxxC domain)-Flag | addgene partial sequence | sequence record 103445 | bgh_pa_d2r 5'-ACTCAGACAATGCGATGCAAtttc-3'
AGTGGGAGTGGCACCTTCCAGGGTCAAGGAAGGCACGGGGGAGGGGCAAACAACAGATGGCTGGCAACTA
GAAGGCACAGTCGAGCTTTATGAGGCTTAAGCAGTGGGTTCCCTAGTTAGCCAGAGAGCTCCCAGGCTCA
GATCTGGTCTAACCAGAGAGACCCTGGGAGTGAATTAGCCCTTCCAGTCCCCCCTTTTCTTTTAAAAAGT
GGCTAAGATCTACAGCTGCCTTGTAAGTCATTGGTCTTAAAGGTACCAAGCGGCTTCGGCCAGTAACGTT
AGGGGGGGGGGAGGGAGAGGGGC
