>Addgene plasmid #61740 | pTY-EF1a-mKdm2b (del CxxC domain)-Flag | addgene partial sequence | sequence record 103451 | mKdm2b-F1 5'-CCACCGAGGTTTCTACCAAG-3'
AATTTGAACTGAAGGGCTTGAAAGCCCTGGTTGAAAAGCTAGAGTCCCTTCCGGAGAATAAGAAGTGTGT
CCCTGAGGGAATCGAGGACCCCCAGGCCCTCCTGGAAGGTGTAAAGAATGTACTGAAAGAGCACGTGGAT
GACGACCCCACCCTGGCCATCACCGGGGTCCCTGTGGTCAGCTGGCCAAAGAAAACTGCAAAGAACCGGG
TGGTGGGTCGGCCTAAGGGCAAGTTGGGCCCGGCCTCAGCGGTGAAGTTGGCTGCCAACCGAACAACAGC
AGGAGCTCGCAGGCGCCGGATCGCGCCAGTGCTGCCCCACACCGCCGTGTGCCTTGTGTGTGGCGAGGCA
GGGAAGGAGGACACAGTGGAAGAGGAAGAAGGCAAGTTTAACCTTATGCTCATGGAATGCTCCATCTGCA
ACGAGATCATCCACCCTGGATGCCTTAAGATTAAGGAATCGGAGGGTGTGGTCAACGATGAGCTTCCCAA
CTGCTGGGAGTGTCCGAAGTGTAACCATGCCGGCAAGACCGGGAAACAAAAGCGTGGCCCTGGCTTTAAG
TATGCCTCCAACCTGCCTGGCTCCTTGCTCAAGGAGCAGAAGATGAACCGGGACAACAAGGAAGGGCAAG
AGCCTGCCAAGCGGAGAAGTGAGTGTGAAGAGGCTCCCCGTCGGAGGTCAGACGAGCACCCCAAAAAGGT
GCCTGCAGATGGCATCCTCCGCCGAAAGTCTGATGATGTGCACCTGAGGAGGAAGCGGA
