>Addgene plasmid #61740 | pTY-EF1a-mKdm2b (del CxxC domain)-Flag | addgene partial sequence | sequence record 104129 | mKdm2b-F2 5'-TAAAGGATGCCCAGATGAGG-3'
CAGACAACAGGCCAGGTCAGATGGACAATCGGAGCAAGCTCCGGAACATTGTAGAGCTGCGCCTAGCTGG
CCTGGACATCACAGATGTCTCCCTGCGGCTCATTATTCGCCATATGCCCCTGCTCTCGAAATTGCAGTTG
AGTTACTGTAACCACATCAATGACCAGTCCATCAACCTGCTCACTGCCGTCGGCACCACCACCCGAGACT
CGCTGACAGAGGTCAACCTATCAGACTGTAATAAGGTAACTGACCTGTGCCTGTCCTTCTTCAAACGCTG
TGGAAATATCTGTCATATTGACCTGAGGTACTGCAAGCAAGTCACCAAGGAAGGCTGTGAGCAATTCATA
GCTGAAATGTCTGTGAGTGTCCAATTTGGGCAAGTGGAAGAGAAACTCCTGCAAAAACTAAGTGAATTCG
ATTACAAGGATGACGACGATAAGGACTATAAGGACGATGATGACAAGGACTACAAAGATGATGACGATAA
ATAGCTCGAAATTCGATAATTCGCCCCTCTCCCTCCCCCCCCCCTAACGTTACTGGCCGAAGCCGCTTGG
TACCTTTAAGACCAATGACTTACAAGGCAGCTGTAGATCTTAGCCACTTTTTAAAAGAAAAGGGGGGACT
GGAAGGGCTAATTCACT
