[The description below was written by a language model from this plasmid's Addgene catalogue record.]
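Description:
pTY-EF1a-mKdm2b (del CxxC domain)-Flag is a lentiviral expression plasmid built on the pTY backbone for delivering a mutant form of the mouse histone demethylase Kdm2b (also known as Fbxl10, Jhdm1b or Cxxc2) into mammalian cells. In bacteria it is maintained as a high-copy plasmid under ampicillin selection, and the recommended host is a recombination-deficient strain, a common choice for lentiviral vectors because their repeated long terminal repeat sequences are prone to rearrangement. No feature table is available, so the specific viral elements, the origin of replication and any mammalian selection marker or reporter carried by the backbone are not stated.

The payload is the mouse Kdm2b coding sequence, inserted between SpeI and EcoRI sites that both remain intact, and driven by the EF1a promoter, a strong constitutive promoter that tends to stay active in stem cells and other cell types where viral promoters are silenced. The insert carries an internal deletion of amino acids 588–624, which removes the CxxC zinc finger domain; this type of domain generally mediates binding to unmethylated CpG DNA. The protein is fused to a Flag epitope for detection or immunoprecipitation; the construct name suggests a C-terminal position, though the record does not specify it.

The associated work concerns Kdm2b recruiting the PRC1 Polycomb complex to CpG islands of developmental genes in mouse embryonic stem cells. A CxxC-deleted version is thus suited to use alongside wild-type Kdm2b in testing whether CpG island targeting through this domain is required for the protein's function.
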