Addgene plasmid #61740: pTY-EF1a-mKdm2b (del CxxC domain)-Flag
Purpose: Express CxxC domain deleted mouse histone demethylase Kdm2b
Depositing lab: Yi Zhang. Depositing organization: Boston Children's Hospital. Publication: Kdm2b maintains murine embryonic stem cell status by recruiting PRC1 complex to CpG islands of developmental genes. He J, Shen L, Wan M, Taranova O, Wu H, Zhang Y. Nat Cell Biol. 2013 Apr;15(4):373-84. doi: 10.1038/ncb2702. Epub 2013 Mar 17. PubMed 23502314.
Backbone
  Vector backbone: pTY
  Vector type: Lentiviral
Growth in bacteria
  Bacterial resistance: Ampicillin, 100 μg/mL
  Growth temperature: 37°C
  Growth strain: Stbl3
  Copy number: High Copy
Gene/Insert
  Gene/Insert name: Kdm2b
  Species: M. musculus (mouse)
  Mutation: delete aa 588-624
  Entrez Gene: Kdm2b (a.k.a. Cxxc2, Fbl10, Fbxl1, Fbxl10, Jhdm1b, PCCX2)
  Promoter: EF1a
  Tag / fusion protein: Flag
  Cloning method: Restriction Enzyme; 5′ cloning site SpeI (not destroyed); 3′ cloning site EcoRI (not destroyed)
  Sequencing primers: 5′ attctcaagcctcagacagtgg
Terms and licenses: Academic/Nonprofit Terms; Industry Terms: Not Available to Industry
How to cite: pTY-EF1a-mKdm2b (del CxxC domain)-Flag was a gift from Yi Zhang (Addgene plasmid # 61740 ; http://n2t.net/addgene:61740 ; RRID:Addgene_61740)
